>Addgene plasmid #244241 | pX330_mouseH3.1 | addgene full sequence | sequence record 488599 | Addgene NGS Result
GAGGGCCTATTTCCCATGATTCCTTCATATTTGCATATACGATACAAGGCTGTTAGAGAGATAATTGGAA
TTAATTTGACTGTAAACACAAAGATATTAGTACAAAATACGTGACGTAGAAAGTAATAATTTCTTGGGTA
GTTTGCAGTTTTAAAATTATGTTTTAAAATGGACTATCATATGCTTACCGTAACTTGAAAGTATTTCGAT
TTCTTGGCTTTATATATCTTGTGGAAAGGACGAAACACCGACAATTACGCCCTCTCCCCGGTTTTAGAGC
TAGAAATAGCAAGTTAAAATAAGGCTAGTCCGTTATCAACTTGAAAAAGTGGCACCGAGTCGGTGCTTTT
TTGTTTTAGAGCTAGAAATAGCAAGTTAAAATAAGGCTAGTCCGTTTTTAGCGCGTGCGCCAATTCTGCA
GACAAATGGCTCTAGAGGTACCCGTTACATAACTTACGGTAAATGGCCCGCCTGGCTGACCGCCCAACGA
CCCCCGCCCATTGACGTCAATAGTAACGCCAATAGGGACTTTCCATTGACGTCAATGGGTGGAGTATTTA
CGGTAAACTGCCCACTTGGCAGTACATCAAGTGTATCATATGCCAAGTACGCCCCCTATTGACGTCAATG
ACGGTAAATGGCCCGCCTGGCATTGTGCCCAGTACATGACCTTATGGGACTTTCCTACTTGGCAGTACAT
CTACGTATTAGTCATCGCTATTACCATGGTCGAGGTGAGCCCCACGTTCTGCTTCACTCTCCCCATCTCC
CCCCCCTCCCCACCCCCAATTTTGTATTTATTTATTTTTTAATTATTTTGTGCAGCGATGGGGGCGGGGG
GGGGGGGGGSGCGCGCCAGGCGGGGCGGGGCGGGGCGAGGGGCGGGGCGGGGCGAGGCGGAGAGGTGCGG
CGGCAGCCAATCAGAGCGGCGCGCTCCGAAAGTTTCCTTTTATGGCGAGGCGGCGGCGGCGGCGGCCCTA
TAAAAAGCGAAGCGCGCGGCGGGCGGGAGTCGCTGCGCGCTGCCTTCGCCCCGTGCCCCGCTCCGCCGCC
GCCTCGCGCCGCCCGCCCCGGCTCTGACTGACCGCGTTACTCCCACAGGTGAGCGGGCGGGACGGCCCTT
CTCCTCCGGGCTGTAATTAGCTGAGCAAGAGGTAAGGGTTTAAGGGATGGTTGGTTGGTGGGGTATTAAT
GTTTAATTACCTGGAGCACCTGCCTGAAATCACTTTTTTTCAGGTTGGACCGGTGCCACCATGGACTATA
AGGACCACGACGGAGACTACAAGGATCATGATATTGATTACAAAGACGATGACGATAAGATGGCCCCAAA
GAAGAAGCGGAAGGTCGGTATCCACGGAGTCCCAGCAGCCGACAAGAAGTACAGCATCGGCCTGGACATC
GGCACCAACTCTGTGGGCTGGGCCGTGATCACCGACGAGTACAAGGTGCCCAGCAAGAAATTCAAGGTGC
TGGGCAACACCGACCGGCACAGCATCAAGAAGAACCTGATCGGAGCCCTGCTGTTCGACAGCGGCGAAAC
AGCCGAGGCCACCCGGCTGAAGAGAACCGCCAGAAGAAGATACACCAGACGGAAGAACCGGATCTGCTAT
CTGCAAGAGATCTTCAGCAACGAGATGGCCAAGGTGGACGACAGCTTCTTCCACAGACTGGAAGAGTCCT
TCCTGGTGGAAGAGGATAAGAAGCACGAGCGGCACCCCATCTTCGGCAACATCGTGGACGAGGTGGCCTA
CCACGAGAAGTACCCCACCATCTACCACCTGAGAAAGAAACTGGTGGACAGCACCGACAAGGCCGACCTG
CGGCTGATCTATCTGGCCCTGGCCCACATGATCAAGTTCCGGGGCCACTTCCTGATCGAGGGCGACCTGA
ACCCCGACAACAGCGACGTGGACAAGCTGTTCATCCAGCTGGTGCAGACCTACAACCAGCTGTTCGAGGA
AAACCCCATCAACGCCAGCGGCGTGGACGCCAAGGCCATCCTGTCTGCCAGACTGAGCAAGAGCAGACGG
CTGGAAAATCTGATCGCCCAGCTGCCCGGCGAGAAGAAGAATGGCCTGTTCGGAAACCTGATTGCCCTGA
GCCTGGGCCTGACCCCCAACTTCAAGAGCAACTTCGACCTGGCCGAGGATGCCAAACTGCAGCTGAGCAA
GGACACCTACGACGACGACCTGGACAACCTGCTGGCCCAGATCGGCGACCAGTACGCCGACCTGTTTCTG
GCCGCCAAGAACCTGTCCGACGCCATCCTGCTGAGCGACATCCTGAGAGTGAACACCGAGATCACCAAGG
CCCCCCTGAGCGCCTCTATGATCAAGAGATACGACGAGCACCACCAGGACCTGACCCTGCTGAAAGCTCT
CGTGCGGCAGCAGCTGCCTGAGAAGTACAAAGAGATTTTCTTCGACCAGAGCAAGAACGGCTACGCCGGC
TACATTGACGGCGGAGCCAGCCAGGAAGAGTTCTACAAGTTCATCAAGCCCATCCTGGAAAAGATGGACG
GCACCGAGGAACTGCTCGTGAAGCTGAACAGAGAGGACCTGCTGCGGAAGCAGCGGACCTTCGACAACGG
CAGCATCCCCCACCAGATCCACCTGGGAGAGCTGCACGCCATTCTGCGGCGGCAGGAAGATTTTTACCCA
TTCCTGAAGGACAACCGGGAAAAGATCGAGAAGATCCTGACCTTCCGCATCCCCTACTACGTGGGCCCTC
TGGCCAGGGGAAACAGCAGATTCGCCTGGATGACCAGAAAGAGCGAGGAAACCATCACCCCCTGGAACTT
CGAGGAAGTGGTGGACAAGGGCGCTTCCGCCCAGAGCTTCATCGAGCGGATGACCAACTTCGATAAGAAC
CTGCCCAACGAGAAGGTGCTGCCCAAGCACAGCCTGCTGTACGAGTACTTCACCGTGTATAACGAGCTGA
CCAAAGTGAAATACGTGACCGAGGGAATGAGAAAGCCCGCCTTCCTGAGCGGCGAGCAGAAAAAGGCCAT
CGTGGACCTGCTGTTCAAGACCAACCGGAAAGTGACCGTGAAGCAGCTGAAAGAGGACTACTTCAAGAAA
ATCGAGTGCTTCGACTCCGTGGAAATCTCCGGCGTGGAAGATCGGTTCAACGCCTCCCTGGGCACATACC
ACGATCTGCTGAAAATTATCAAGGACAAGGACTTCCTGGACAATGAGGAAAACGAGGACATTCTGGAAGA
TATCGTGCTGACCCTGACACTGTTTGAGGACAGAGAGATGATCGAGGAACGGCTGAAAACCTATGCCCAC
CTGTTCGACGACAAAGTGATGAAGCAGCTGAAGCGGCGGAGATACACCGGCTGGGGCAGGCTGAGCCGGA
AGCTGATCAACGGCATCCGGGACAAGCAGTCCGGCAAGACAATCCTGGATTTCCTGAAGTCCGACGGCTT
CGCCAACAGAAACTTCATGCAGCTGATCCACGACGACAGCCTGACCTTTAAAGAGGACATCCAGAAAGCC
CAGGTGTCCGGCCAGGGCGATAGCCTGCACGAGCACATTGCCAATCTGGCCGGCAGCCCCGCCATTAAGA
AGGGCATCCTGCAGACAGTGAAGGTGGTGGACGAGCTCGTGAAAGTGATGGGCCGGCACAAGCCCGAGAA
CATCGTGATCGAAATGGCCAGAGAGAACCAGACCACCCAGAAGGGACAGAAGAACAGCCGCGAGAGAATG
AAGCGGATCGAAGAGGGCATCAAAGAGCTGGGCAGCCAGATCCTGAAAGAACACCCCGTGGAAAACACCC
AGCTGCAGAACGAGAAGCTGTACCTGTACTACCTGCAGAATGGGCGGGATATGTACGTGGACCAGGAACT
GGACATCAACCGGCTGTCCGACTACGATGTGGACCATATCGTGCCTCAGAGCTTTCTGAAGGACGACTCC
ATCGACAACAAGGTGCTGACCAGAAGCGACAAGAACCGGGGCAAGAGCGACAACGTGCCCTCCGAAGAGG
TCGTGAAGAAGATGAAGAACTACTGGCGGCAGCTGCTGAACGCCAAGCTGATTACCCAGAGAAAGTTCGA
CAATCTGACCAAGGCCGAGAGAGGCGGCCTGAGCGAACTGGATAAGGCCGGCTTCATCAAGAGACAGCTG
GTGGAAACCCGGCAGATCACAAAGCACGTGGCACAGATCCTGGACTCCCGGATGAACACTAAGTACGACG
AGAATGACAAGCTGATCCGGGAAGTGAAAGTGATCACCCTGAAGTCCAAGCTGGTGTCCGATTTCCGGAA
GGATTTCCAGTTTTACAAAGTGCGCGAGATCAACAACTACCACCACGCCCACGACGCCTACCTGAACGCC
GTCGTGGGAACCGCCCTGATCAAAAAGTACCCTAAGCTGGAAAGCGAGTTCGTGTACGGCGACTACAAGG
TGTACGACGTGCGGAAGATGATCGCCAAGAGCGAGCAGGAAATCGGCAAGGCTACCGCCAAGTACTTCTT
CTACAGCAACATCATGAACTTTTTCAAGACCGAGATTACCCTGGCCAACGGCGAGATCCGGAAGCGGCCT
CTGATCGAGACAAACGGCGAAACCGGGGAGATCGTGTGGGATAAGGGCCGGGATTTTGCCACCGTGCGGA
AAGTGCTGAGCATGCCCCAAGTGAATATCGTGAAAAAGACCGAGGTGCAGACAGGCGGCTTCAGCAAAGA
GTCTATCCTGCCCAAGAGGAACAGCGATAAGCTGATCGCCAGAAAGAAGGACTGGGACCCTAAGAAGTAC
GGCGGCTTCGACAGCCCCACCGTGGCCTATTCTGTGCTGGTGGTGGCCAAAGTGGAAAAGGGCAAGTCCA
AGAAACTGAAGAGTGTGAAAGAGCTGCTGGGGATCACCATCATGGAAAGAAGCAGCTTCGAGAAGAATCC
CATCGACTTTCTGGAAGCCAAGGGCTACAAAGAAGTGAAAAAGGACCTGATCATCAAGCTGCCTAAGTAC
TCCCTGTTCGAGCTGGAAAACGGCCGGAAGAGAATGCTGGCCTCTGCCGGCGAACTGCAGAAGGGAAACG
AACTGGCCCTGCCCTCCAAATATGTGAACTTCCTGTACCTGGCCAGCCACTATGAGAAGCTGAAGGGCTC
CCCCGAGGATAATGAGCAGAAACAGCTGTTTGTGGAACAGCACAAGCACTACCTGGACGAGATCATCGAG
CAGATCAGCGAGTTCTCCAAGAGAGTGATCCTGGCCGACGCTAATCTGGACAAAGTGCTGTCCGCCTACA
ACAAGCACCGGGATAAGCCCATCAGAGAGCAGGCCGAGAATATCATCCACCTGTTTACCCTGACCAATCT
GGGAGCCCCTGCCGCCTTCAAGTACTTTGACACCACCATCGACCGGAAGAGGTACACCAGCACCAAAGAG
GTGCTGGACGCCACCCTGATCCACCAGAGCATCACCGGCCTGTACGAGACACGGATCGACCTGTCTCAGC
TGGGAGGCGACAAAAGGCCGGCGGCCACGAAAAAGGCCGGCCAGGCAAAAAAGAAAAAGTAAGAATTCCT
AGAGCTCGCTGATCAGCCTCGACTGTGCCTTCTAGTTGCCAGCCATCTGTTGTTTGCCCCTCCCCCGTGC
CTTCCTTGACCCTGGAAGGTGCCACTCCCACTGTCCTTTCCTAATAAAATGAGGAAATTGCATCGCATTG
TCTGAGTAGGTGTCATTCTATTCTGGGGGGTGGGGTGGGGCAGGACAGCAAGGGGGAGGATTGGGAAGAG
AATAGCAGGCATGCTGGGGAGCGGCCGCAGGAACCCCTAGTGATGGAGTTGGCCACTCCCTCTCTGCGCG
CTCGCTCGCTCACTGAGGCCGGGCGACCAAAGGTCGCCCGACGCCCGGGCTTTGCCCGGGCGGCCTCAGT
GAGCGAGCGAGCGCGCAGCTGCCTGCAGGGGCGCCTGATGCGGTATTTTCTCCTTACGCATCTGTGCGGT
ATTTCACACCGCATA
[95 nt withheld, positions 5966-6060]
T
[46 nt withheld, positions 6062-6107]
C
[141 nt withheld, positions 6109-6249]
CCTTTGACGTTGGAGTCCACGTTCTTT
[37 nt withheld, positions 6277-6313]
ACTCTATCTCGGGCTATTCTTTTGATTTATAAGGGATTTTGCCGATTTCGGTCTATTGGTTAAAAAATGA
GCTGATTTAACAAAAATTTAACGCGAATTTTAACAAAATATTAACGTTTACAATTTTATGGTGCACTCTC
AGTACAATCTGCTCTGATGCCGCATAGTTAAGCCAGCCCCGACACCCGCCAACACCCGCTGACGCGCCCT
GACGGGCTTGTCTGCTCCCGGCATCCGCTTACAGACAAGCTGTGACCGTCTCCGGGAGCTGCATGTGTCA
GAGGTTTTCACCGTCATCACCGAAACGCGCGAGACGAAAGGGCCTCGTGATACGCCTATTTTTATAGGTT
AATGTCATGATAATAATGGTTTCTTAGACGTCAGGTGGCACTTTTCGGGGAAATGTGCGCGGAACCCCTA
TTTGTTTATTTTTCTAAATACATTCAAATATGTATCCGCTCATGAGACAATAACCCTGATAAATGCTTCA
ATAATATTGAAAAAGGAAGAGTATGAGTATTCAACATTTCCGTGTCGCCCTTATTCCCTTTTTTGCGGCA
TTTTGCCTTCCTGTTTTTGCTCACCCAGAAACGCTGGTGAAAGTAAAAGATGCTGAAGATCAGTTGGGTG
CACGAGTGGGTTACATCGAACTGGATCTCAACAGCGGTAAGATCCTTGAGAGTTTTCGCCCCGAAGAACG
TTTTCCAATGATGAGCACTTTTAAAGTTCTGCTATGTGGCGCGGTATTATCCCGTATTGACGCCGGGCAA
GAGCAACTCGGTCGCCGCATACACTATTCTCAGAATGACTTGGTTGAGTACTCACCAGTCACAGAAAAGC
ATCTTACGGATGGCATGACAGTAAGAGAATTATGCAGTGCTGCCATAACCATGAGTGATAACACTGCGGC
CAACTTACTTCTGACAACGATCGGAGGACCGAAGGAGCTAACCGCTTTTTTGCACAACATGGGGGATCAT
GTAACTCGCCTTGATCGTTGGGAACCGGAGCTGAATGAAGCCATACCAAACGACGAGCGTGACACCACGA
TGCCTGTAGCAATGGCAACAACGTTGCGCAAACTATTAACTGGCGAACTACTTACTCTAGCTTCCCGGCA
ACAATTAATAGACTGGATGGAGGCGGATAAAGTTGCAGGACCACTTCTGCGCTCGGCCCTTCCGGCTGGC
TGGTTTATTGCTGATAAATCTGGAGCCGGTGAGCGTGGAAGCCGCGGTATCATTGCAGCACTGGGGCCAG
ATGGTAAGCCCTCCCGTATCGTAGTTATCTACACGACGGGGAGTCAGGCAACTATGGATGAACGAAATAG
ACAGATCGCTGAGATAGGTGCCTCACTGATTAAGCATTGGTAACTGTCAGACCAAGTTTACTCATATATA
CTTTAGATTGATTTAAAACTTCATTTTTAATTTAAAAGGATCTAGGTGAAGATCCTTTTTGATAATCTCA
TGACCAAAATCCCTTAACGTGAGTTTTCGTTCCACTGAGCGTCAGACCCCGTAGAAAAGATCAAAGGATC
TTCTTGAGATCCTTTTTTTCTGCGCGTAATCTGCTGCTTGCAAACAAAAAAACCACCGCTACCAGCGGTG
GTTTGTTTGCCGGATCAAGAGCTACCAACTCTTTTTCCGAAGGTAACTGGCTTCAGCAGAGCGCAGATAC
CAAATACTGTTCTTCTAGTGTAGCCGTAGTTAGGCCACCACTTCAAGAACTCTGTAGCACCGCCTACATA
CCTCGCTCTGCTAATCCTGTTACCAGTGGCTGCTGCCAGTGGCGATAAGTCGTGTCTTACCGGGTTGGAC
TCAAGACGATAGTTACCGGATAAGGCGCAGCGGTCGGGCTGAACGGGGGGTTCGTGCACACAGCCCAGCT
TGGAGCGAACGACCTACACCGAACTGAGATACCTACAGCGTGAGCTATGAGAAAGCGCCACGCTTCCCGA
AGGGAGAAAGGCGGACAGGTATCCGGTAAGCGGCAGGGTCGGAACAGGAGAGCGCACGAGGGAGCTTCCA
GGGGGAAACGCCTGGTATCTTTATAGTCCTGTCGGGTTTCGCCACCTCTGACTTGAGCGTCGATTTTTGT
GATGCTCGTCAGGGGGGCGGAGCCTATGGAAAAACGCCAGCAACGCGGCCTTTTTACGGTTCCTGGCCTT
TTGCTGGCCTTTTGCTCACATGT
Features (pLannotate 1.2.2; 18 found; start..end, strand, type, name):
      1..241     +  promoter       U6 promoter: RNA polymerase III promoter for human U6 snRNA
    271..346     +  misc_RNA       gRNA scaffold: guide RNA scaffold for the Streptococcus pyogenes CRISPR/Cas9 system
    353..396     +  misc_RNA       gRNA scaffold (fragment): guide RNA scaffold for the Streptococcus pyogenes CRISPR/Cas9 system
    443..728     +  enhancer       CMV enhancer: human cytomegalovirus immediate early enhancer; contains an 18-bp deletion relative to the standard CMV enhancer
    730..1005    +  promoter       chicken β-actin promoter: No description available
   1006..1233    +  intron         hybrid intron: hybrid between chicken β-actin (CBA) and minute virus of mice (MMV) introns (Gray et al., 2011)
   1371..2972    +  CDS            Cas9(N): N-terminal portion of Streptococcus pyogenes Cas9 (Zetsche et al., 2015)
   2973..5471    +  CDS            Cas9(C): C-terminal portion of Streptococcus pyogenes Cas9 (Zetsche et al., 2015)
   5472..5519    +  CDS            nucleoplasmin NLS: bipartite nuclear localization signal from nucleoplasmin
   5553..5664    +  polyA_signal   bGH poly(A) signal: bovine growth hormone polyadenylation signal
   5769..5909    +  repeat_region  AAV2 ITR: inverted terminal repeat of adeno-associated virus serotype 2 inverted
   5914..5965    -  misc_feature   bom (fragment): basis of mobility region from pBR322
   5984..6439    +  rep_origin     f1 ori (sequence partly withheld): f1 bacteriophage origin of replication; arrow indicates direction of (+) strand synthesis
   6440..6489    -  misc_feature   bom (fragment): basis of mobility region from pBR322
   6591..6626    -  CDS            rop (fragment): Rop protein, which maintains plasmids at low copy number; rop
   6721..6825    +  promoter       AmpR promoter: bla
   6826..7686    +  CDS            AmpR: β-lactamase; bla; confers resistance to ampicillin, carbenicillin, and related antibiotics
   7857..8445    +  rep_origin     ori: high-copy-number ColE1/pMB1/pBR322/pUC origin of replication
