[The description below was written by a language model from this plasmid's Addgene catalogue record and pLannotate feature annotations shown in this document.]
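Description:
pX330_mouseH3.1 is a mammalian CRISPR expression plasmid built on the pX330 backbone, which delivers both Streptococcus pyogenes Cas9 and a single guide RNA from one vector. It is propagated in bacteria as a high-copy plasmid through a ColE1/pUC-type origin and selected with ampicillin via the β-lactamase gene. An f1 phage origin is also present. The annotation detects one AAV2 inverted terminal repeat downstream of the Cas9 cassette, along with small fragments of bom and rop. These appear to be backbone remnants rather than functional elements, and the record does not describe the plasmid as a viral packaging vector. The sequenced record is about 8.5 kb, consistent with the stated total size.

The payload consists of two expression units. A human U6 RNA polymerase III promoter drives the sgRNA: a 20-nucleotide spacer directed against the mouse histone H3.1 gene (H3c1, also called Hist1h3a) was inserted by Golden Gate cloning at the BbsI site, immediately upstream of the SpCas9 guide scaffold. Downstream, a hybrid promoter made of the CMV enhancer, the chicken β-actin promoter and a hybrid intron drives SpCas9. The annotation tool splits the Cas9 coding sequence into adjoining N- and C-terminal portions, but together they form one continuous open reading frame, followed by a nucleoplasmin nuclear localization signal and the bovine growth hormone polyadenylation signal.

Transfected into mouse cells, the plasmid cuts at the H3.1 locus to enable knock-in. This would normally require a separate donor template, which is not part of this construct. The associated publication concerns labeling of replication-dependent histones to study chromatin in living cells.
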