Addgene plasmid #244241: pX330_mouseH3.1
Purpose: Expresses SpCas9 and a sgRNA targeting the mouse histone H3.1 loci for knock-in.
Depositing lab: Kazuhiro Maeshima. Depositing organization: National Institute of Genetics. Publication: Replication-dependent histone labeling dissects the physical properties of euchromatin/heterochromatin in living human cells. Minami K, Nakazato K, Ide S, Kaizu K, Higashi K, Tamura S, Toyoda A, Takahashi K, Kurokawa K, Maeshima K. Sci Adv. 2025 Mar 28;11(13):eadu8400. doi: 10.1126/sciadv.adu8400. Epub 2025 Mar 28. PubMed 40153514.
Backbone
  Vector backbone: pX330
  Backbone manufacturer: Feng Zhang lab (Addgene plasmid # 42230)
  Backbone size w/o insert (bp): 8500
  Total vector size (bp): 8520
  Modifications to backbone: We inserted the sgRNA coding sequence targeting mouse H3.1 (H3c1) into the BbsI restriction site
  Vector type: Mammalian Expression, CRISPR
Growth in bacteria
  Bacterial resistance: Ampicillin, 100 μg/mL
  Growth temperature: 37°C
  Growth strain: NEB Stable
  Copy number: High Copy
Gene/Insert
  Gene/Insert name: sgRNA targeting mouse histone H3.1 (alt name: Hist1h3a)
  gRNA/shRNA sequence: ACAATTACGCCCTCTCCCCG
  Species: M. musculus (mouse)
  Entrez Gene: H3c1 (a.k.a. H3c10, H3c11, H3c8, Hist1h3a)
  Promoter: U6
  Cloning method: Golden Gate
  Sequencing primers: 5′ TRC-F
Terms and licenses: Academic/Nonprofit Terms; Industry Terms: Not Available to Industry
How to cite: pX330_mouseH3.1 was a gift from Kazuhiro Maeshima (Addgene plasmid # 244241 ; http://n2t.net/addgene:244241 ; RRID:Addgene_244241)
